>Addgene plasmid #91223 | pTC392 | addgene full sequence | sequence record 182471 | Addgene NGS Result
CACCCATGACCAAAATCCCTTAACGTGAGTTACGCGTCGTTCCACTGAGCGTCAGACCCCGTAGAAAAGA
TCAAAGGATCTTCTTGAGATCCTTTTTTTCTGCGCGTAATCTGCTGCTTGCAAACAAAAAAACCACCGCT
ACCAGCGGTGGTTTGTTTGCCGGATCAAGAGCTACCAACTCTTTTTCCGAAGGTAACTGGCTTCAGCAGA
GCGCAGATACCAAATACTGTTCTTCTAGTGTAGCCGTAGTTAGGCCACCACTTCAAGAACTCTGTAGCAC
CGCCTACATACCTCGCTCTGCTAATCCTGTTACCAGTGGCTGCTGCCAGTGGCGATAAGTCGTGTCTTAC
CGGGTTGGACTCAAGACGATAGTTACCGGATAAGGCGCAGCGGTCGGGCTGAACGGGGGGTTCGTGCACA
CAGCCCAGCTTGGAGCGAACGACCTACACCGAACTGAGATACCTACAGCGTGAGCTATGAGAAAGCGCCA
CGCTTCCCGAAGGGAGAAAGGCGGACAGGTATCCGGTAAGCGGCAGGGTCGGAACAGGAGAGCGCACGAG
GGAGCTTCCAGGGGGAAACGCCTGGTATCTTTATAGTCCTGTCGGGTTTCGCCACCTCTGACTTGAGCGT
CGATTTTTGTGATGCTCGTCAGGGGGGCGGAGCCTATGGAAAAACGCCAGCAACGCGGCCTTTTTACGGT
TCCTGGCCTTTTGCTGGCCTTTTGCTCACATGTTCTTTCCTGCGTTATCCCCTGATTCTGTGGATAACCG
TATTACCGCCTTTGAGTGAGCTGATACCGCTCGCCGCAGCCGAACGACCGAGCGCAGCGAGTCAGTGAGC
GAGGAAGCGGGAGAGCGCCCATATGCGCACTCCTCGCATGCGGCGCGCCGATCGGCGCGCCAGATTTGCC
TTTTCAATTTCAGAAAGAATGCTAACCCACAGATGGTTAGAGAGGCTTACGCAGCAGGTATCATCAAGAC
GATCTACCCGAGCAATAATCTCCAGGAAATCAAATACCTTCCCAAGAAGGTTAAAGATGCAGTCAAAAGA
TTCAGGACTAACTGCATCAAGAACACAGAGAAAGATATATTTCTCAAGATCAGAAGTACTATTCCAGTAT
GGACGATTCAAGGCTTGCTTCACAAACCAAGGCAAGTAATAGAGATTGGAGTCTCTAAAAAGGTAGTTCC
CACTGAATCAAAGGCCATGGAGTCAAAGATTCAAATAGAGGACCTAACAGAACTCGCCGTAAAGACTGGC
GAACAGTTCATACAGAGTCTCTTACGACTCAATGACAAGAAGAAAATCTTCGTCAACATGGTGGAGCACG
ACACACTTGTCTACTCCAAAAATATCAAAGATACAGTCTCAGAAGACCAAAGGGCAATTGAGACTTTTCA
ACAAAGGGTAATATCCGGAAACCTCCTCGGATTCCATTGCCCAGCTATCTGTCACTTTATTGTGAAGATA
GTGGAAAAGGAAGGTGGCTCCTACAAATGCCATCATTGCGATAAAGGAAAGGCCATCGTTGAAGATGCCT
CTGCCGACAGTGGTCCCAAAGATGGACCCCCACCCACGAGGAGCATCGTGGAAAAAGAAGACGTTCCAAC
CACGTCTTCAAAGCAAGTGGATTGATGTGATATCTCCACTGACGTAAGGGATGACGCACAATCCCACTAT
CCTTCGCAAGACCCTTCCTCTATATAAGGAAGTTCATTTCATTTGGAGAGAACACGGGGGACTCCTGCAG
GTAGATCGCTCGTCGACATGGATAAGAAGTACTCTATCGGACTCGATATCGGAACTAACTCTGTGGGATG
GGCTGTGATCACCGATGAGTACAAGGTGCCATCTAAGAAGTTCAAGGTTCTCGGAAACACCGATAGGCAC
TCTATCAAGAAAAACCTTATCGGTGCTCTCCTCTTCGATTCTGGTGAAACTGCTGAGGCTACCAGACTCA
AGAGAACCGCTAGAAGAAGGTACACCAGAAGAAAGAACAGGATCTGCTACCTCCAAGAGATCTTCTCTAA
CGAGATGGCTAAAGTGGATGATTCATTCTTCCACAGGCTCGAAGAGTCATTCCTCGTGGAAGAAGATAAG
AAGCACGAGAGGCACCCTATCTTCGGAAACATCGTTGATGAGGTGGCATACCACGAGAAGTACCCTACTA
TCTACCACCTCAGAAAGAAGCTCGTTGATTCTACTGATAAGGCTGATCTCAGGCTCATCTACCTCGCTCT
CGCTCACATGATCAAGTTCAGAGGACACTTCCTCATCGAGGGTGATCTCAACCCTGATAACTCTGATGTG
GATAAGTTGTTCATCCAGCTCGTGCAGACCTACAACCAGCTTTTCGAAGAGAACCCTATCAACGCTTCAG
GTGTGGATGCTAAGGCTATCCTCTCTGCTAGGCTCTCTAAGTCAAGAAGGCTTGAGAACCTCATTGCTCA
GCTCCCTGGTGAGAAGAAGAACGGACTTTTCGGAAACTTGATCGCTCTCTCTCTCGGACTCACCCCTAAC
TTCAAGTCTAACTTCGATCTCGCTGAGGATGCAAAGCTCCAGCTCTCAAAGGATACCTACGATGATGATC
TCGATAACCTCCTCGCTCAGATCGGAGATCAGTACGCTGATTTGTTCCTCGCTGCTAAGAACCTCTCTGA
TGCTATCCTCCTCAGTGATATCCTCAGAGTGAACACCGAGATCACCAAGGCTCCACTCTCAGCTTCTATG
ATCAAGAGATACGATGAGCACCACCAGGATCTCACACTTCTCAAGGCTCTTGTTAGACAGCAGCTCCCAG
AGAAGTACAAAGAGATTTTCTTCGATCAGTCTAAGAACGGATACGCTGGTTACATCGATGGTGGTGCATC
TCAAGAAGAGTTCTACAAGTTCATCAAGCCTATCCTCGAGAAGATGGATGGAACCGAGGAACTCCTCGTG
AAGCTCAATAGAGAGGATCTTCTCAGAAAGCAGAGGACCTTCGATAACGGATCTATCCCTCATCAGATCC
ACCTCGGAGAGTTGCACGCTATCCTTAGAAGGCAAGAGGATTTCTACCCATTCCTCAAGGATAACAGGGA
AAAGATTGAGAAGATTCTCACCTTCAGAATCCCTTACTACGTGGGACCTCTCGCTAGAGGAAACTCAAGA
TTCGCTTGGATGACCAGAAAGTCTGAGGAAACCATCACCCCTTGGAACTTCGAAGAGGTGGTGGATAAGG
GTGCTAGTGCTCAGTCTTTCATCGAGAGGATGACCAACTTCGATAAGAACCTTCCAAACGAGAAGGTGCT
CCCTAAGCACTCTTTGCTCTACGAGTACTTCACCGTGTACAACGAGTTGACCAAGGTTAAGTACGTGACC
GAGGGAATGAGGAAGCCTGCTTTTTTGTCAGGTGAGCAAAAGAAGGCTATCGTTGATCTCTTGTTCAAGA
CCAACAGAAAGGTGACCGTGAAGCAGCTCAAAGAGGATTACTTCAAGAAAATCGAGTGCTTCGATTCAGT
TGAGATTTCTGGTGTTGAGGATAGGTTCAACGCATCTCTCGGAACCTACCACGATCTCCTCAAGATCATT
AAGGATAAGGATTTCTTGGATAACGAGGAAAACGAGGATATCTTGGAGGATATCGTTCTTACCCTCACCC
TCTTTGAAGATAGAGAGATGATTGAAGAAAGGCTCAAGACCTACGCTCATCTCTTCGATGATAAGGTGAT
GAAGCAGTTGAAGAGAAGAAGATACACTGGTTGGGGAAGGCTCTCAAGAAAGCTCATTAACGGAATCAGG
GATAAGCAGTCTGGAAAGACAATCCTTGATTTCCTCAAGTCTGATGGATTCGCTAACAGAAACTTCATGC
AGCTCATCCACGATGATTCTCTCACCTTTAAAGAGGATATCCAGAAGGCTCAGGTTTCAGGACAGGGTGA
TAGTCTCCATGAGCATATCGCTAACCTCGCTGGATCTCCTGCAATCAAGAAGGGAATCCTCCAGACTGTG
AAGGTTGTGGATGAGTTGGTGAAGGTGATGGGAAGGCATAAGCCTGAGAACATCGTGATCGAAATGGCTA
GAGAGAACCAGACCACTCAGAAGGGACAGAAGAACTCTAGGGAAAGGATGAAGAGGATCGAGGAAGGTAT
CAAAGAGCTTGGATCTCAGATCCTCAAAGAGCACCCTGTTGAGAACACTCAGCTCCAGAATGAGAAGCTC
TACCTCTACTACCTCCAGAACGGAAGGGATATGTATGTGGATCAAGAGTTGGATATCAACAGGCTCTCTG
ATTACGATGTTGATCATATCGTGCCACAGTCATTCTTGAAGGATGATTCTATCGATAACAAGGTGCTCAC
CAGGTCTGATAAGAACAGGGGTAAGAGTGATAACGTGCCAAGTGAAGAGGTTGTGAAGAAAATGAAGAAC
TATTGGAGGCAGCTCCTCAACGCTAAGCTCATCACTCAGAGAAAGTTCGATAACTTGACTAAGGCTGAGA
GGGGAGGACTCTCTGAATTGGATAAGGCAGGATTCATCAAGAGGCAGCTTGTGGAAACCAGGCAGATCAC
TAAGCACGTTGCACAGATCCTCGATTCTAGGATGAACACCAAGTACGATGAGAACGATAAGTTGATCAGG
GAAGTGAAGGTTATCACCCTCAAGTCAAAGCTCGTGTCTGATTTCAGAAAGGATTTCCAATTCTACAAGG
TGAGGGAAATCAACAACTACCACCACGCTCACGATGCTTACCTTAACGCTGTTGTTGGAACCGCTCTCAT
CAAGAAGTATCCTAAGCTCGAGTCAGAGTTCGTGTACGGTGATTACAAGGTGTACGATGTGAGGAAGATG
ATCGCTAAGTCTGAGCAAGAGATCGGAAAGGCTACCGCTAAGTATTTCTTCTACTCTAACATCATGAATT
TCTTCAAGACCGAGATTACCCTCGCTAACGGTGAGATCAGAAAGAGGCCACTCATCGAGACAAACGGTGA
AACAGGTGAGATCGTGTGGGATAAGGGAAGGGATTTCGCTACCGTTAGAAAGGTGCTCTCTATGCCACAG
GTGAACATCGTTAAGAAAACCGAGGTGCAGACCGGTGGATTCTCTAAAGAGTCTATCCTCCCTAAGAGGA
ACTCTGATAAGCTCATTGCTAGGAAGAAGGATTGGGACCCTAAGAAATACGGTGGTTTCGATTCTCCTAC
CGTGGCTTACTCTGTTCTCGTTGTGGCTAAGGTTGAGAAGGGAAAGAGTAAGAAGCTCAAGTCTGTTAAG
GAACTTCTCGGAATCACTATCATGGAAAGGTCATCTTTCGAGAAGAACCCAATCGATTTCCTCGAGGCTA
AGGGATACAAAGAGGTTAAGAAGGATCTCATCATCAAGCTCCCAAAGTACTCACTCTTCGAACTCGAGAA
CGGTAGAAAGAGGATGCTCGCTTCTGCTGGTGAGCTTCAAAAGGGAAACGAGCTTGCTCTCCCATCTAAG
TACGTTAACTTTCTTTACCTCGCTTCTCACTACGAGAAGTTGAAGGGATCTCCAGAAGATAACGAGCAGA
AGCAACTTTTCGTTGAGCAGCACAAGCACTACTTGGATGAGATCATCGAGCAGATCTCTGAGTTCTCTAA
AAGGGTGATCCTCGCTGATGCAAACCTCGATAAGGTGTTGTCTGCTTACAACAAGCACAGAGATAAGCCT
ATCAGGGAACAGGCAGAGAACATCATCCATCTCTTCACCCTTACCAACCTCGGTGCTCCTGCTGCTTTCA
AGTACTTCGATACAACCATCGATAGGAAGAGATACACCTCTACCAAAGAAGTGCTCGATGCTACCCTCAT
CCATCAGTCTATCACTGGACTCTACGAGACTAGGATCGATCTCTCACAGCTCGGTGGTGATTCAAGGGCT
GATCCTAAGAAGAAGAGGAAGGTTTGACTCGAGATATGAAGATGAAGATGAAATATTTGGTGTGTCAAAT
AAAAAGCTTGTGTGCTTAAGTTTGTGTTTTTTTCTTGGCTTGTTGTGTTATGAATTTGTGGCTTTTTCTA
ATATTAAATGAATGTAAGATCACATTATAATGAATAAACAAATGTTTCTATAATCCATTGTGAATGTTTT
GTTGGATCTCTTCTGCAGCATATAACTACTGTATGTGCTATGGTATGGACTATGGAATATGATTAAAGAT
AAGGAGCTCCGGTGACGGACCCATGGCTTCGTTGAACAACGGAAACTCGACTTGCCTTCCGCACAATACA
TCATTTCTTCTTAGCTTTTTTTCTTCTTCTTCGTTCATACAGTTTTTTTTTGTTTATCAGCTTACATTTT
CTTGAACCGTAGCTTTCGTTTTCTTCTTTTTAACTTTCCATTCGGAGTTTTTGTATCTTGTTTCATAGTT
TGTCCCAGGATTAGAATGATTAGGCATCGAACCTTCAAGAATTTGATTGAATAAAACATCTTCATTCTTA
AGATATGAAGATAATCTTCAAAAGGCCCCTGGGAATCTGAAAGAAGAGAAGCAGGCCCATTTATATGGGA
AAGAACAATAGTATTTCTTATATAGGCCCATTTAAGTTGAAAACAATCTTCAAAAGTCCCACATCGCTTA
GATAAGAAAACGAAGCTGAGTTTATATACAGCTAGAGTCGAAGTAGTGATTGTTACGTTATTTTACGTAG
AGTTTTAGAGCTAGAAATAGCAAGTTAAAATAAGGCTAGTCCGTTATCAACTTGAAAAAGTGGCACCGAG
TCGGTGCTTTTTTTCCCGGCGAGCTTTGGGTACGTCACGTGGCTCGAGCGCGTAGTCCTCGGTAATATCG
CAGAACAAAAGTACCTGATATCGAGTGTACTTCAAGTCACACCGGCGAGTGCCAGCCAGGACAGAAATGC
CTCGACTTCGCTGCTACCCAAGGTTGCCGGGTGACGCACACCGTGGAAACGGATGAAGGCACGAACCCAG
TGGACATAAGCCTGTTCGGTTCGTAAGCTGTAATGCAAGTAGCGTATGCGCTCACGCAACTGGTCCAGAA
CCTTGACCGAACGCAGCGGTGGTAACGGCGCAGTGGCGGTTTTCATGGCTTGTTATGACTGTTTTTTTGG
GGTACAGTCTATGCCTCGGGCATCCAAGCAGCAAGCGCGTTACGCCGTGGGTCGATGTTTGATGTTATGG
AGCAGCAACGATGTTACGCAGCAGGGCAGTCGCCCTAAAACAAAGTTAAACATTATGAGGGAAGCGGTGA
TCGCCGAAGTATCGACTCAACTATCAGAGGTAGTTGGCGTCATCGAGCGCCATCTCGAACCGACGTTGCT
GGCCGTACATTTGTACGGCTCCGCAGTGGATGGCGGCCTGAAGCCACACAGTGATATTGATTTGCTGGTT
ACGGTGACCGTAAGGCTTGATGAAACAACGCGGCGAGCTTTGATCAACGACCTTTTGGAAACTTCGGCTT
CCCCTGGAGAGAGCGAGATTCTCCGCGCTGTAGAAGTCACCATTGTTGTGCACGACGACATCATTCCGTG
GCGTTATCCAGCTAAGCGCGAACTGCAATTTGGAGAATGGCAGCGCAATGACATTCTTGCAGGTATCTTC
GAGCCAGCCACGATCGACATTGATCTGGCTATCTTGCTGACAAAAGCAAGAGAACATAGCGTTGCCTTGG
TAGGTCCAGCGGCGGAGGAACTCTTTGATCCGGTTCCTGAACAGGATCTATTTGAGGCGCTAAATGAAAC
CTTAACGCTATGGAACTCGCCGCCCGACTGGGCTGGCGATGAGCGAAATGTAGTGCTTACGTTGTCCCGC
ATTTGGTACAGCGCAGTAACCGGCAAAATCGCGCCGAAGGATGTCGCTGCCGACTGGGCAATGGAGCGCC
TGCCGGCCCAGTATCAGCCCGTCATACTTGAAGCTAGACAGGCTTATCTTGGACAAGAAGAAGATCGCTT
GGCCTCGCGCGCAGATCAGTTGGAAGAATTTGTCCACTACGTGAAAGGCGAGATCACCAAGGTAGTCGGC
AAATAACCCTCGAGC
Features (pLannotate 1.2.2; 9 found; start..end, strand, type, name):
     84..672     +  rep_origin     ori: high-copy-number ColE1/pMB1/pBR322/pUC origin of replication
   1389..1730    +  promoter       CaMV 35S promoter: strong constitutive promoter from cauliflower mosaic virus
   1768..5871    +  CDS            cas9: CAS9_STRP1 - Also known as csn1 From Streptococcus pyogenes serotype M1.
   5915..6163    +  terminator     HSP terminator: efficient transcription terminator from the Arabidopsis thaliana heat shock protein 18.2 gene (Nagaya et al., 2010)
   6560..6576    +  promoter       AtU6 promoter (fragment): consensus promoter from the three Arabidopsis U6 snRNA genes (Waibel and Filipowicz, 1990; Nekrasov et al., 2013)
   6652..6727    +  misc_RNA       gRNA scaffold: guide RNA scaffold for the Streptococcus pyogenes CRISPR/Cas9 system
   6933..6956    +  promoter       Pc promoter (fragment): intI1 (promoter lies within the coding sequence); class 1 integron promoter
   7132..7188    +  CDS            GmR (fragment): gentamycin acetyltransferase; aacC1; confers resistance to gentamycin
   7195..7986    +  CDS            SmR: aminoglycoside adenylyltransferase (Murphy, 1985); aadA; confers resistance to spectinomycin and streptomycin
