[The description below was written by a language model from this plasmid's Addgene catalogue record and pLannotate feature annotations shown in this document.]
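Description:
pTC392 is a plant expression CRISPR plasmid built on the pTRANS_100 backbone and intended for direct delivery into protoplasts rather than for Agrobacterium-mediated transformation. It is maintained in E. coli as a high-copy plasmid through a ColE1/pUC-type origin of replication and is selected with spectinomycin. Resistance comes from an aadA aminoglycoside adenylyltransferase gene (SmR), which also confers streptomycin resistance. Immediately upstream of this marker the annotation finds fragments of a class 1 integron Pc promoter and of a gentamicin acetyltransferase gene. These look like remnants of the integron-derived cassette that carries the marker, not functional elements in their own right. No plant selectable marker is annotated in the roughly 8 kb sequence, which fits a vector meant for transient expression.

The payload consists of two expression units. A CaMV 35S promoter drives the Streptococcus pyogenes Cas9 coding sequence, with transcription ended by the Arabidopsis HSP18.2 terminator, giving strong constitutive nuclease expression in plant cells. Downstream, an Arabidopsis U6 snRNA promoter (annotated only as a short fragment) sits ahead of the S. pyogenes guide RNA scaffold. This arrangement is consistent with Pol III transcription of a single guide, gRNA23, which targets the tomato ANT1 gene.

According to the record, the plasmid serves as the control lacking TREX2 in experiments on ANT1 editing in protoplasts. Presumably it provides the Cas9-plus-guide baseline against which companion constructs co-expressing the TREX2 exonuclease are compared. It belongs to a modular toolkit for plant genome engineering.
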