Addgene plasmid #91223: pTC392
Purpose: protoplast vector expressing gRNA23 targeting tomato ANT1 (control without TREX2 expression)
Depositing lab: Daniel Voytas. Depositing organization: University of Minnesota. Publication: A multi-purpose toolkit to enable advanced genome engineering in plants. Cermak T, Curtin SJ, Gil-Humanes J, Cegan R, Kono TJY, Konecna E, Belanto JJ, Starker CG, Mathre JW, Greenstein RL, Voytas DF. Plant Cell. 2017 May 18. pii: tpc.00922.2016. doi: 10.1105/tpc.16.00922. PubMed 28522548.
Backbone
  Vector backbone: pTRANS_100
  Vector type: Plant Expression, CRISPR
Growth in bacteria
  Bacterial resistance: Spectinomycin, 50 μg/mL
  Growth temperature: 37°C
  Growth strain: DH5alpha
  Copy number: High Copy
Gene/Insert
  Gene/Insert name: gRNA targeting tomato ANT1
  gRNA/shRNA sequence: gRNA23: GTTACGTTATTTTACGTAGA
  Cloning method: Restriction Enzyme; 5′ cloning site unknown (unknown if destroyed); 3′ cloning site unknown (unknown if destroyed)
  Sequencing primers: 5′ unknown
Terms and licenses: Academic/Nonprofit Terms; Industry Terms: Not Available to Industry
How to cite: pTC392 was a gift from Daniel Voytas (Addgene plasmid # 91223 ; http://n2t.net/addgene:91223 ; RRID:Addgene_91223)
